>Addgene plasmid #163715 | EC0_3_Mxi1 | addgene full sequence | sequence record 346739 | Addgene NGS Result
GACCAGACCAATAAAAAACGCCCGGCGGCAACCGAGCGTTCTGAACAAATCCAGATGGAGTTCTGAGGTC
ATTACTGGATCTATCAACAGGAGTCCAAGCGAGCTCGATATCAAATTACGCCCCGCCCTGCCACTCATCG
CAGTACTGTTGTAATTCATTAAGCATTCTGCCGACATGGAAGCCATCACAAACGGCATGATGAACCTGAA
TCGCCAGCGGCATCAGCACCTTGTCGCCTTGCGTATAATATTTGCCCATGGTGAAAACGGGGGCGAAGAA
GTTGTCCATATTGGCCACGTTTAAATCAAAACTGGTGAAACTCACCCAGGGATTGGCTGAAACGAAAAAC
ATATTCTCAATAAACCCTTTAGGGAAATAGGCCAGGTTTTCACCGTAACACGCCACATCTTGCGAATATA
TGTGTAGAAACTGCCGGAAATCGTCGTGGTATTCACTCCAGAGCGATGAAAACGTTTCAGTTTGCTCATG
GAAAACGGTGTAACAAGGGTGAACACTATCCCATATCACCAGCTCACCGTCTTTCATTGCCATACGAAAT
TCCGGATGAGCATTCATCAGGCGGGCAAGAATGTGAATAAAGGCCGGATAAAACTTGTGCTTATTTTTCT
TTACGGTCTTTAAAAAGGCCGTAATATCCAGCTGAACGGTCTGGTTATAGGTACATTGAGCAACTGACTG
AAATGCCTCAAAATGTTCTTTACGATGCCATTGGGATATATCAACGGTGGTATATCCAGTGATTTTTTTC
TCCATTTTAGCTTCCTTAGCTCCTGAAAATCTCGATAACTCAAAAAATACGCCCGGTAGTGATCTTATTT
CATTATGGTGAAAGTTGGAACCTCTTACGTGCCCGATCAATCATGACCAAAATCCCTTAACGTGAGTTTT
CGTTCCACTGAGCGTCAGACCCCGTAGAAAAGATCAAAGGATCTTCTTGAGATCCTTTTTTTCTGCGCGT
AATCTGCTGCTTGCAAACAAAAAAACCACCGCTACCAGCGGTGGTTTGTTTGCCGGATCAAGAGCTACCA
ACTCTTTTTCCGAAGGTAACTGGCTTCAGCAGAGCGCAGATACCAAATACTGTTCTTCTAGTGTAGCCGT
AGTTAGGCCACCACTTCAAGAACTCTGTAGCACCGCCTACATACCTCGCTCTGCTAATCCTGTTACCAGT
GGCTGCTGCCAGTGGCGATAAGTCGTGTCTTACCGGGTTGGACTCAAGACGATAGTTACCGGATAAGGCG
CAGCGGTCGGGCTGAACGGGGGGTTCGTGCACACAGCCCAGCTTGGAGCGAACGACCTACACCGAACTGA
GATACCTACAGCGTGAGCTATGAGAAAGCGCCACGCTTCCCGAAGGGAGAAAGGCGGACAGGTATCCGGT
AAGCGGCAGGGTCGGAACAGGAGAGCGCACGAGGGAGCTTCCAGGGGGAAACGCCTGGTATCTTTATAGT
CCTGTCGGGTTTCGCCACCTCTGACTTGAGCGTCGATTTTTGTGATGCTCGTCAGGGGGGCGGAGCCTAT
GGAAAAACGCCAGCAACGCGGCCTTTTTACGGTTCCTGGCCTTTTGCTGGCCTTTTGCTCACATGTTCTT
TCCTGCGTTATCCCCTGATTCTGTGGATAACCGTAGTCGGTCTCAATCCATGGAACGTGTGAGAATGATT
AATGTGCAAAGGCTGTTAGAAGCCGCAGAGTTTTTAGAAAGAAGAGAAAGAGAATGCGAACACGGGTATG
CCAGTTCTTTCCCTAGCATGCCCTCTCCCAGACCGAAAAAGAAACGCAAAGTTTAACTCGAGTGGCTGA
Features (pLannotate 1.2.2; 5 found; start..end, strand, type, name):
     11..45      -  terminator     lambda t0 terminator: minimal transcription terminator from phage lambda (Scholtissek and Grosse, 1987)
    119..775     -  CDS            cat: CAT_ECOLX - Experimental evidence at protein level: Swiss-Prot protein existence level 1. This enzyme is an effector of chloramphenicol resistance in bacteria. From Escherichia coli. This protein is used as a marker in many commonly used cloning vectors, such as pACYC184.
    776..873     -  promoter       cat promoter: promoter of the E. coli cat gene encoding chloramphenicol acetyltransferase
    957..1545    +  rep_origin     ori: high-copy-number ColE1/pMB1/pBR322/pUC origin of replication
   1660..1782    +  CDS            Mxi1: transcriptional repressor domain from the mouse Max-interacting protein 1 (Schreiber-Agus et al., 1995)
