[The description below was written by a language model from this plasmid's Addgene catalogue record and pLannotate feature annotations shown in this document.]
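Description:
EC0_3_Mxi1 is a small (1,819 bp) level 0 part plasmid built in the MoClo Yeast Toolkit (YTK) format, a Golden Gate–based modular cloning system for Saccharomyces cerevisiae. It is a storage and donor vector for E. coli rather than an expression construct in its own right. The feature table shows a ColE1/pMB1-type origin of replication and a chloramphenicol acetyltransferase (cat) gene driven by its native promoter and followed by a lambda t0 terminator, which provides chloramphenicol selection. The annotation tool describes the origin as high-copy, whereas the catalogue entry lists the plasmid as low copy; the record does not resolve this discrepancy. No yeast origin, yeast marker, promoter or terminator for the insert is annotated, as expected for a part plasmid whose payload is meant to be excised and combined with other parts.

The 144 bp insert encodes the transcriptional repressor domain of the mammalian (mouse) Max-interacting protein Mxi1 joined to an SV40 nuclear localization sequence. The annotated Mxi1 coding feature accounts for most of this insert, while the NLS is not separately annotated. It is formatted as a Type 4a part, a position in the YTK scheme that sits immediately downstream of the main coding sequence and is used for C-terminal fusions. In an assembly, the Mxi1–NLS module would therefore be fused in frame to the C-terminus of an upstream protein part, with the promoter and terminator supplied by other toolkit parts. The plasmid comes from a CRISPR activation and interference toolkit for an industrial S. cerevisiae strain, so it is presumably meant for building nuclear-targeted repressor fusions for CRISPR interference, although the record does not name the fusion partner.
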