Addgene plasmid #163715: EC0_3_Mxi1
Purpose: Plasmid encoding Mxi1 - SV40 NLS as a Type 4a part to be used in the Dueber YTK system (MoClo kit)
Depositing lab: Yvonne Nygård. Depositing organization: Chalmers University of Technology. Publication: A CRISPR activation and interference toolkit for industrial Saccharomyces cerevisiae strain KE6-12. Camara E, Lenitz I, Nygard Y. Sci Rep. 2020 Sep 3;10(1):14605. doi: 10.1038/s41598-020-71648-w. PubMed 32884066.
Backbone
  Vector backbone: MoClo-YTK
  Total vector size (bp): 1819
  Vector type: Synthetic Biology ; Moclo vector level 0 (type 4a)
Growth in bacteria
  Bacterial resistance: Chloramphenicol, 25 μg/mL
  Growth temperature: 37°C
  Growth strain: DH5alpha
  Copy number: Low Copy
Gene/Insert
  Gene/Insert name: Mxi1+SV40 NLS (alt name: Mammalian transcriptional repressor Mxi1 + SV40 nuclear localization sequence)
  Insert size (bp): 144
  Cloning method: Unknown
  Sequencing primers: 5′ Golden Gate Assembly
Terms and licenses: Academic/Nonprofit Terms; Industry Terms: Not Available to Industry
How to cite: EC0_3_Mxi1 was a gift from Yvonne Nygård (Addgene plasmid # 163715 ; http://n2t.net/addgene:163715 ; RRID:Addgene_163715)
