>Addgene plasmid #163715 | EC0_3_Mxi1 | depositor partial sequence | sequence record 327599 | Mxi1+SV40 NLS sequence
ATGGAACGTGTGAGAATGATTAATGTGCAAAGGCTGTTAGAAGCCGCAGAGTTTTTAGAAAGAAGAGAAA
GAGAATGCGAACACGGGTATGCCAGTTCTTTCCCTAGCATGCCCTCTCCCAGACCGAAAAAGAAACGCAA
AGTT
